Addgene plasmid #227510: pEPMS0CM0024
Purpose: L0 part - CDS (without STOP codon)
Depositing lab: Nicola Patron. Depositing organization: Earlham Institute. Publication: Biosynthesis and bioactivity of anti-inflammatory triterpenoids in Calendula officinalis. Golubova D, Salmon M, Su H, Tansley C, Kaithakottil GG, Linsmith G, Schudoma C, Swarbreck D, O'Connell MA, Patron NJ. Nat Commun. 2025 Jul 28;16(1):6941. doi: 10.1038/s41467-025-62269-w. PubMed 40721615.
Backbone
  Vector backbone: pTwist Chlor High Copy
  Vector type: Plant Expression
Growth in bacteria
  Bacterial resistance: Chloramphenicol, 25 μg/mL
  Growth temperature: 37°C
  Growth strain: DH5alpha
  Copy number: High Copy
Gene/Insert
  Gene/Insert name: CoTXSS (Calendula officinalis taraxasterol synthase)
  Species: Calendula officinalis
  Mutation: BsaI sites removed by silent mutation
  Cloning method: Restriction Enzyme; 5′ cloning site unknown (unknown if destroyed)
Terms and licenses: Academic/Nonprofit Terms; Industry Terms: Not Available to Industry
How to cite: pEPMS0CM0024 was a gift from Nicola Patron (Addgene plasmid # 227510 ; http://n2t.net/addgene:227510 ; RRID:Addgene_227510)
