[The description below was written by a language model from this plasmid's Addgene catalogue record and pLannotate feature annotations shown in this document.]
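Description:
pEPMS0CM0024 is a Level 0 ("L0") standard part plasmid for modular Golden Gate-style assembly of plant expression constructs. It is built on the pTwist Chlor High Copy backbone, a small synthetic-gene cloning vector of about 4.4 kb in total here. It is maintained in E. coli through a high-copy ColE1/pUC-type origin of replication. Selection is by chloramphenicol, through a cat (chloramphenicol acetyltransferase) gene driven by its native promoter and followed by a phage lambda t0 terminator. A short lacZα fragment is also annotated, which is a remnant of the backbone rather than a functional screening cassette.

The payload is the coding sequence of CoTXSS, the taraxasterol synthase of Calendula officinalis (pot marigold), supplied without a stop codon so that it can be fused in frame to a C-terminal tag or other downstream coding part during assembly. Internal BsaI sites were removed by silent mutation, the usual "domestication" step that lets the part be excised and assembled with this Type IIS enzyme without being cut internally. The automated annotation labels the roughly 2.3 kb open reading frame as dammarenediol synthase from Panax ginseng. This reflects homology to a related triterpene synthase in the annotation database, not the actual identity of the insert.

Although catalogued as a plant expression vector, the plasmid carries no annotated plant promoter or terminator, so the coding sequence must be combined with regulatory parts in higher-level assemblies before expression. The associated work concerns the biosynthesis of anti-inflammatory triterpenoids in Calendula, so this part is likely used to reconstitute or characterise that pathway.
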