Features (pLannotate 1.2.2; 6 found; start..end, strand, type, name):
     11..2335    +  CDS            DDS: DADIS_PANGI - Also known as DS
   2598..3186    -  rep_origin     ori: high-copy-number ColE1/pMB1/pBR322/pUC origin of replication
   3319..3413    -  terminator     lambda t0 terminator: transcription terminator from phage lambda
   3437..4093    -  CDS            cat: CAT_ECOLX - Experimental evidence at protein level: Swiss-Prot protein existence level 1. This enzyme is an effector of chloramphenicol resistance in bacteria. From Escherichia coli. This protein is used as a marker in many commonly used cloning vectors, such as pACYC184.
   4094..4196    -  promoter       cat promoter: promoter of the E. coli cat gene encoding chloramphenicol acetyltransferase
   4271..4314    -  CDS            lacZα (fragment): LacZα fragment of β-galactosidase; lacZ fragment
>Addgene plasmid #227510 | pEPMS0CM0024 | addgene full sequence | sequence record 454870 | Addgene NGS Result
TAGGTCTCTAATGTGGAAATTAAAAATTGGTGAAAAAAATGGAAAGCTGGAAATTGGTGACGGAAATGGC
GATGAATATTTGTATAGTACCAACAATTTCGTAGGGAGACAAACATGGGAGTTTGATCCAAGTGCAGGCA
CACAGGAAGAACGTGACCAAATCGAAAGGATTCGAGAGCAATTCTTGAACAATAAGAAGAAACTCGATAT
CCATTGTTGTGGTGACTTGCTCATGCGAACCCAGCTTATCAAGGAAAGCCAGATTGATCTTACTAGCGAA
CTTCTAGTGAGACTCAAAGATGAAGAAGATGTTAACTATGAAGCTGTGACAATGGCGGTAAAAAAAGCGG
TCCTCTTGAACCGTGCAATTCAAGCTTGGGACGGTCATTGGCCAGCTGAAAATGCCGGTCCCCTTTTTTT
TACCCCTCCTCTGATAATTGCCTTGTACATTAGTGGTACAGTGGATACAATTTTAACAAAAGAACACCAA
AAGGAGATGATTCGCTACATGTACATCCATCAGAATGAAGATGGAGGATGGGGATTCTATATATCGGGGA
AAAGCACGATGATTGGAAGTGCATTGAACTATGTGGCTCTAAGACTTCTTGGAGAAGCTTCACCAACTGA
TGATGATGACATTGGTGCTCTTGCTAGAGGCCATAAATGGATATTTGATCACGGCGGTGCTACATCCATC
CCTTCATGGGGCAAGGTTTATCTCGCGGTGCTTGGGGTATATGAATGGGAAGGCTGCAATCCTCTGCCTC
CTGAATTTTGGCTATTTCCTTCCTTTTTGCCTTATCATCCAGCAAAAATGTGGTGTTACTGTAGAACGAC
ATACATGCCGATGTCACACTTGTATGGTAAAAGCTACCATGGGCCTATTACTGATCTTGTTTTGTCTTTA
AGAAAAGAGATTCACACCCTTCCTTACCACCAGATTAACTGGAACAAACAACGACATAATTGTTGTAAGT
TGGATCTATACTACCCTCATTCTTCCATACAAGATATGTTATGGGATAGTCTGCACTATTTTTGTGAACC
ACTTGTCAAAAAATGGCCCTTGAATAAGCTAAGAGAGAAGGGACTCAAAAGAGTGGTTGACCTAATGCGT
TATGGATCCGAAGAAGGACGTTACATAGGCATGGGTTGTGTTGACAAGGCTTTACAAATGATGTGTTTTT
ATGCCGAGGATCCAAATGGGATTGACTTCAAACACCACCTGGCTAGAGTCCCTGATTACTTGTGGCTGGC
AGAAGATGGTATGAAGATGCAAAGTTTCGGTAGTCAGTTATGGGATTGCACTCTTGTAACTCAAGCAATT
ATGGCCAGTAATATGGTTGATGAGTATGGAGATTCACTCAAAAAAGCCCACTTTTACTTAAAACAGTCAC
AGATTAAAGAGAACCCTAAAGGCGATTTCACAAAAATGTGTCGTTTATTCACGAAAGGGGCATGGACTTT
CTCTGATCAAGACCATGGATGGGTTGTATCAGATTGCACTGCAGAAGCTTTGATTTGTTTATTGGCATTG
TCACAAATGCCACAAGATATTGCGGGCGAAAAGGCTGAAGTTGATAGATTATATGATGCTGTGAATGTCC
TCCTTTACCTACAAAGTCCTGAAAGTGGTGGTTTCGCTATTTGGGAGCCACCAGTTCCAAAACCATATTT
ACAGATGTTGAACCCTTCAGAACTTTTTGCAGACATAGTGGTTGAGAAAGAGCATGTTGAATGTACTGGA
TCCATAATCCAAGCATTGAATTCATTCAAAAATCTGCACCCACGACACCGTGAGAAAGAAATAGAAGCTG
CTATCGAGAAAGGCATACGTTTTTTGGAAAACAAACAACAAAATGATGGTTCATGGTACGGTTATTGGGG
TATTTGTTTTCTCTATGGCACATTTTTTGTGCTGCAAGGTTTAGTATCATGCGGGAAAACATATGAAAAT
AGTGAAACCGTTCGAAAAGCTGTCAATTTTTTGCTCTCAACACAGAATTCAGAAGGTGGTTGGGGAGAGA
GTTTTGAGTCATGCCCTCAAGAGAAATTCATACCTTTGGAAGGAAATAGAACAAATTTGGTGCAAACTTC
ATGGGCCATGCTTGGACTTCTCTATGGTGGACAGGTTGAAAGGGATGTAACACCGTTACACAAGGCAGCA
AAATTGCTCATTAATGGACAATTGGATAATGGAGATTTTCCTCAACAGGAAATAACGGGAGTGTACATGA
AAAACTGCATGTTACATTATCCAGAATATAGGAACACTTTTCCGTTATGGGCGTTAGGAGAATACCGCAA
CCGTGTTTGGTTGCCAAAGCAACAAGTCGGTTCGAGAGACCTAAGGCTAGGTGGAGGCTCAGTGATGATA
AGTCTGCGATGGTGGATGCATGTGTCATGGTCATAGCTGTTTCCTGTGTGAAATTGTTATCCGCTCAGAG
GGCACAATCCTATTCCGCGCTATCCGACAATCTCCAAGACATTAGGTGGAGTTCAGTTCGGCGTATGGCA
TATGTCGCTGGAAAGAACATGTGAGCAAAAGGCCAGCAAAAGGCCAGGAACCGTAAAAAGGCCGCGTTGC
TGGCGTTTTTCCATAGGCTCCGCCCCCCTGACGAGCATCACAAAAATCGACGCTCAAGTCAGAGGTGGCG
AAACCCGACAGGACTATAAAGATACCAGGCGTTTCCCCCTGGAAGCTCCCTCGTGCGCTCTCCTGTTCCG
ACCCTGCCGCTTACCGGATACCTGTCCGCCTTTCTCCCTTCGGGAAGCGTGGCGCTTTCTCATAGCTCAC
GCTGTAGGTATCTCAGTTCGGTGTAGGTCGTTCGCTCCAAGCTGGGCTGTGTGCACGAACCCCCCGTTCA
GCCCGACCGCTGCGCCTTATCCGGTAACTATCGTCTTGAGTCCAACCCGGTAAGACACGACTTATCGCCA
CTGGCAGCAGCCACTGGTAACAGGATTAGCAGAGCGAGGTATGTAGGCGGTGCTACAGAGTTCTTGAAGT
GGTGGCCTAACTACGGCTACACTAGAAGAACAGTATTTGGTATCTGCGCTCTGCTGAAGCCAGTTACCTT
CGGAAAAAGAGTTGGTAGCTCTTGATCCGGCAAACAAACCACCGCTGGTAGCGGTGGTTTTTTTGTTTGC
AAGCAGCAGATTACGCGCAGAAAAAAAGGATCTCAAGAAGATCCTTTGATCTTTTCTACGGGGTCTGACG
CTCTATTCAACAAAGCCGCCGTCCCGTCAAGTCAGCGTAAATGGGTAGGGGGCTTCAAATCGTCCCCCCA
TACGATATAAGTTGTTACTAGTGCTTGGATTCTCACCAATAAAAAACGCCCGGCGGCAACCGAGCGTTCT
GAACAAATCCAGATGGAGTTCTGAGGTCATTACTGGATCTATCAACAGGAGTCCAAGCGAGCTCGATATC
AAATTACGCCCCGCCCTGCCACTCATCGCAGTACTGTTGTAATTCATTAAGCATTCTGCCGACATGGAAG
CCATCACAAACGGCATGATGAACCTGAATCGCCAGCGGCATCAGCACCTTGTCGCCTTGCGTATAATATT
TGCCCATGGTGAAAACGGGGGCGAAGAAGTTGTCCATATTGGCCACGTTTAAATCAAAACTGGTGAAACT
CACCCAGGGATTGGCTGAGACGAAAAACATATTCTCAATAAACCCTTTAGGGAAATAGGCCAGGTTTTCA
CCGTAACACGCCACATCTTGCGAATATATGTGTAGAAACTGCCGGAAATCGTCGTGGTATTCACTCCAGA
GCGATGAAAACGTTTCAGTTTGCTCATGGAAAACGGTGTAACAAGGGTGAACACTATCCCATATCACCAG
CTCACCGTCTTTCATTGCCATACGAAATTCCGGATGAGCATTCATCAGGCGGGCAAGAATGTGAATAAAG
GCCGGATAAAACTTGTGCTTATTTTTCTTTACGGTCTTTAAAAAGGCCGTAATATCCAGCTGAACGGTCT
GGTTATAGGTACATTGAGCAACTGACTGAAATGCCTCAAAATGTTCTTTACGATGCCATTGGGATATATC
AACGGTGGTATATCCAGTGATTTTTTTCTCCATTTTAGCTTCCTTAGCTCCTGAAAATCTCGATAACTCA
AAAAATACGCCCGGTAGTGATCTTATTTCATTATGGTGAAAGTTGGAACCTCTTACGTGCCGATCAACGT
CTCATTGATACCTGAAACAAAACCCATCGTACGGCCAAGGAAGTCTCCAATAACTGTGATCCACCACAAG
CGCCAGGGTTTTCCCAGTCACGACGTTGTAAAACGACGGCCAGTCATGCATAATCCGCACGCATCTGGAA
TAAGGAAGTGCCATTCCGCCTGACCT
